>Addgene plasmid #162633 | pcDNA4/TO-2xStrep-ORF68 C415A | addgene full sequence | sequence record 320340 | Addgene NGS Result
ACGGATCGGGAGATCTCCCGATCCCCTATGGTGCACTCTCAGTACAATCTGCTCTGATGCCGCATAGTTA
AGCCAGTATCTGCTCCCTGCTTGTGTGTTGGAGGTCGCTGAGTAGTGCGCGAGCAAAATTTAAGCTACAA
CAAGGCAAGGCTTGACCGACAATTGCATGAAGAATCTGCTTAGGGTTAGGCGTTTTGCGCTGCTTCGCGA
TGTACGGGCCAGATATACGCGTTGACATTGATTATTGACTAGTTATTAATAGTAATCAATTACGGGGTCA
TTAGTTCATAGCCCATATATGGAGTTCCGCGTTACATAACTTACGGTAAATGGCCCGCCTGGCTGACCGC
CCAACGACCCCCGCCCATTGACGTCAATAATGACGTATGTTCCCATAGTAACGCCAATAGGGACTTTCCA
TTGACGTCAATGGGTGGAGTATTTACGGTAAACTGCCCACTTGGCAGTACATCAAGTGTATCATATGCCA
AGTACGCCCCCTATTGACGTCAATGACGGTAAATGGCCCGCCTGGCATTATGCCCAGTACATGACCTTAT
GGGACTTTCCTACTTGGCAGTACATCTACGTATTAGTCATCGCTATTACCATGGTGATGCGGTTTTGGCA
GTACATCAATGGGCGTGGATAGCGGTTTGACTCACGGGGATTTCCAAGTCTCCACCCCATTGACGTCAAT
GGGAGTTTGTTTTGGCACCAAAATCAACGGGACTTTCCAAAATGTCGTAACAACTCCGCCCCATTGACGC
AAATGGGCGGTAGGCGTGTACGGTGGGAGGTCTATATAAGCAGAGCTCTCCCTATCAGTGATAGAGATCT
CCCTATCAGTGATAGAGATCGTCGACGAGCTCGTTTAGTGAACCGTCAGATCGCCTGGAGACGCCATCCA
CGCTGTTTTGACCTCCATAGAAGACACCGGGACCGATCCAGCCTCCGGACTCTAGCGTTTAAACTTAAGC
TTACCAATGTGGAGCCACCCCCAGTTCGAGAAGGGCGGCGGCAGCGGCGGCGGCAGCGGCGGCGGCAGCT
GGAGCCACCCCCAGTTCGAGAAGGGGGCGGCCATGTTTGTTCCCTGGCAACTCGGTACAATTACCCGTCA
CCGAGATGAGCTCCAAAAACTACTGGCAGCCTCCCTGCTCCCGGAGCACCCGGAGGAGAGCCTCGGTAAC
CCCATAATGACACAGATTCACCAGTCGCTCCAACCATCTTCCCCCTGCAGGGTCTGTCAGCTCCTATTTT
CTCTGGTCCGCGATTCGTCCACCCCCATGGGTTTCTTCGAGGACTATGCCTGCCTCTGCTTCTTCTGTCT
ATACGCCCCACACTGCTGGACCTCGACCATGGCGGCAGCGGCAGACCTGTGCGAGATCATGCATCTGCAC
TTTCCAGAAGAGGAGGCGACATACGGGCTATTCGGACCGGGTCGCCTTATGGGTATCGACTTGCAGCTGC
ACTTCTTTGTTCAAAAGTGCTTTAAGACCACCGCCGCCGAAAAAATACTGGGAATATCCAACCTGCAATT
TTTAAAATCAGAATTCATCCGGGGCATGCTCACAGGCACCATCACCTGCAACTTCTGCTTCAAAACGTCC
TGGCCCAGGACAGACAAGGAGGAGGCCACCGGCCCCACCCCATGCTGCCAGATTACAGACACCACCACCG
CACCCGCGAGCGGCATACCGGAACTAGCCCGGGCCACATTCTGCGGCGCAAGTCGCCCCACAAAGCCCAG
CCTACTTCCCGCGCTAATAGATATCTGGTCCACGAGCTCAGAGCTCCTTGACGAGCCGCGCCCTCGACTG
ATCGCAAGCGACATGAGTGAACTCAAATCCGTGGTCGCATCCCACGATCCGTTCTTCTCTCCCCCGCTTC
AGGCAGACACCTCCCAGGGTCCATGTCTAATGCACCCAACCCTGGGGCTACGATACAAAAACGGGACTGC
ATCCGTCTGCCTCCTCTGCGAGTGCCTTGCGGCACACCCAGAGGCACCCAAGGCGCTGCAGACCCTTCAG
TGCGAGGTAATGGGCCATATAGAAAACAACGTAAAGCTGGTAGACAGAATTGCCTTTGTGTTGGACAACC
CATTCGCCATGCCATATGTCTCAGATCCGCTACTTAGAGAGCTGATCCGGGGCTGTACCCCACAGGAAAT
TCACAAGCACCTGTTCTGCGACCCGCTGTGCGCCCTCAATGCTAAGGTGGTGTCAGAGGACGTACTATTC
CGCCTGCCCAGGGAGCAGGAGTATAAAAAGCTCAGGGCATCCGCGGCCGCCGGACAGCTCCTCGATGCCA
ACACCCTGTTCGACGCCGAGGTCGTGCAGACTTTGGTCTTTCTCTTTAAGGGTCTCCAAAACGCCAGGGT
GGGGAAAACCACCTCACTAGACATTATTCGGGAGCTAACCGCACAACTAAAAAGACACCGCCTAGACCTG
GCCCACCCCTCACAGACGTCACACTTGTACGCTTAATCGAGTCTAGAGGGCCCGTTTAAACCCGCTGATC
AGCCTCGACTGTGCCTTCTAGTTGCCAGCCATCTGTTGTTTGCCCCTCCCCCGTGCCTTCCTTGACCCTG
GAAGGTGCCACTCCCACTGTCCTTTCCTAATAAAATGAGGAAATTGCATCGCATTGTCTGAGTAGGTGTC
ATTCTATTCTGGGGGGTGGGGTGGGGCAGGACAGCAAGGGGGAGGATTGGGAAGACAATAGCAGGCATGC
TGGGGATGCGGTGGGCTCTATGGCTTCTGAGGCGGAAAGAACCAGCTGGGGCTCTAGGGGGTATCCCC
[124 nt withheld, positions 2799-2922]
C
[91 nt withheld, positions 2924-3014]
A
[49 nt withheld, positions 3016-3064]
CCTTTGACGTTGGAGTCCACGTTCTTT
[37 nt withheld, positions 3092-3128]
ACCCTATCTCGGTCTATTCTTTTGATTTATAAGGGATTTTGCCGATTTCGGCCTATTGGTTAAAAAATGA
GCTGATTTAACAAAAATTTAACGCGAATTAATTCTGTGGAATGTGTGTCAGTTAGGGTGTGGAAAGTCCC
CAGGCTCCCCAGCAGGCAGAAGTATGCAAAGCATGCATCTCAATTAGTCAGCAACCAGGTGTGGAAAGTC
CCCAGGCTCCCCAGCAGGCAGAAGTATGCAAAGCATGCATCTCAATTAGTCAGCAACCATAGTCCCGCCC
CTAACTCCGCCCATCCCGCCCCTAACTCCGCCCAGTTCCGCCCATTCTCCGCCCCATGGCTGACTAATTT
TTTTTATTTATGCAGAGGCCGAGGCCGCCTCTGCCTCTGAGCTATTCCAGAAGTAGTGAGGAGGCTTTTT
TGGAGGCCTAGGCTTTTGCAAAAAGCTCCCGGGAGCTTGTATATCCATTTTCGGATCTGATCAGCACGTG
TTGACAATTAATCATCGGCATAGTATATCGGCATAGTATAATACGACAAGGTGAGGAACTAAACCATGGC
CAAGTTGACCAGTGCCGTTCCGGTGCTCACCGCGCGCGACGTCGCCGGAGCGGTCGAGTTCTGGACCGAC
CGGCTCGGGTTCTCCCGGGACTTCGTGGAGGACGACTTCGCCGGTGTGGTCCGGGACGACGTGACCCTGT
TCATCAGCGCGGTCCAGGACCAGGTGGTGCCGGACAACACCCTGGCCTGGGTGTGGGTGCGCGGCCTGGA
CGAGCTGTACGCCGAGTGGTCGGAGGTCGTGTCCACGAACTTCCGGGACGCCTCCGGGCCGGCCATGACC
GAGATCGGCGAGCAGCCGTGGGGGCGGGAGTTCGCCCTGCGCGACCCGGCCGGCAACTGCGTGCACTTCG
TGGCCGAGGAGCAGGACTGACACGTGCTACGAGATTTCGATTCCACCGCCGCCTTCTATGAAAGGTTGGG
CTTCGGAATCGTTTTCCGGGACGCCGGCTGGATGATCCTCCAGCGCGGGGATCTCATGCTGGAGTTCTTC
GCCCACCCCAACTTGTTTATTGCAGCTTATAATGGTTACAAATAAAGCAATAGCATCACAAATTTCACAA
ATAAAGCATTTTTTTCACTGCATTCTAGTTGTGGTTTGTCCAAACTCATCAATGTATCTTATCATGTCTG
TATACCGTCGACCTCTAGCTAGAGCTTGGCGTAATCATGGTCATAGCTGTTTCCTGTGTGAAATTGTTAT
CCGCTCACAATTCCACACAACATACGAGCCGGAAGCATAAAGTGTAAAGCCTGGGGTGCCTAATGAGTGA
GCTAACTCACATTAATTGCGTTGCGCTCACTGCCCGCTTTCCAGTCGGGAAACCTGTCGTGCCAGCTGCA
TTAATGAATCGGCCAACGCGCGGGGAGAGGCGGTTTGCGTATTGGGCGCTCTTCCGCTTCCTCGCTCACT
GACTCGCTGCGCTCGGTCGTTCGGCTGCGGCGAGCGGTATCAGCTCACTCAAAGGCGGTAATACGGTTAT
CCACAGAATCAGGGGATAACGCAGGAAAGAACATGTGAGCAAAAGGCCAGCAAAAGGCCAGGAACCGTAA
AAAGGCCGCGTTGCTGGCGTTTTTCCATAGGCTCCGCCCCCCTGACGAGCATCACAAAAATCGACGCTCA
AGTCAGAGGTGGCGAAACCCGACAGGACTATAAAGATACCAGGCGTTTCCCCCTGGAAGCTCCCTCGTGC
GCTCTCCTGTTCCGACCCTGCCGCTTACCGGATACCTGTCCGCCTTTCTCCCTTCGGGAAGCGTGGCGCT
TTCTCATAGCTCACGCTGTAGGTATCTCAGTTCGGTGTAGGTCGTTCGCTCCAAGCTGGGCTGTGTGCAC
GAACCCCCCGTTCAGCCCGACCGCTGCGCCTTATCCGGTAACTATCGTCTTGAGTCCAACCCGGTAAGAC
ACGACTTATCGCCACTGGCAGCAGCCACTGGTAACAGGATTAGCAGAGCGAGGTATGTAGGCGGTGCTAC
AGAGTTCTTGAAGTGGTGGCCTAACTACGGCTACACTAGAAGAACAGTATTTGGTATCTGCGCTCTGCTG
AAGCCAGTTACCTTCGGAAAAAGAGTTGGTAGCTCTTGATCCGGCAAACAAACCACCGCTGGTAGCGGTG
GTTTTTTTGTTTGCAAGCAGCAGATTACGCGCAGAAAAAAAGGATCTCAAGAAGATCCTTTGATCTTTTC
TACGGGGTCTGACGCTCAGTGGAACGAAAACTCACGTTAAGGGATTTTGGTCATGAGATTATCAAAAAGG
ATCTTCACCTAGATCCTTTTAAATTAAAAATGAAGTTTTAAATCAATCTAAAGTATATATGAGTAAACTT
GGTCTGACAGTTACCAATGCTTAATCAGTGAGGCACCTATCTCAGCGATCTGTCTATTTCGTTCATCCAT
AGTTGCCTGACTCCCCGTCGTGTAGATAACTACGATACGGGAGGGCTTACCATCTGGCCCCAGTGCTGCA
ATGATACCGCGAGACCCACGCTCACCGGCTCCAGATTTATCAGCAATAAACCAGCCAGCCGGAAGGGCCG
AGCGCAGAAGTGGTCCTGCAACTTTATCCGCCTCCATCCAGTCTATTAATTGTTGCCGGGAAGCTAGAGT
AAGTAGTTCGCCAGTTAATAGTTTGCGCAACGTTGTTGCCATTGCTACAGGCATCGTGGTGTCACGCTCG
TCGTTTGGTATGGCTTCATTCAGCTCCGGTTCCCAACGATCAAGGCGAGTTACATGATCCCCCATGTTGT
GCAAAAAAGCGGTTAGCTCCTTCGGTCCTCCGATCGTTGTCAGAAGTAAGTTGGCCGCAGTGTTATCACT
CATGGTTATGGCAGCACTGCATAATTCTCTTACTGTCATGCCATCCGTAAGATGCTTTTCTGTGACTGGT
GAGTACTCAACCAAGTCATTCTGAGAATAGTGTATGCGGCGACCGAGTTGCTCTTGCCCGGCGTCAATAC
GGGATAATACCGCGCCACATAGCAGAACTTTAAAAGTGCTCATCATTGGAAAACGTTCTTCGGGGCGAAA
ACTCTCAAGGATCTTACCGCTGTTGAGATCCAGTTCGATGTAACCCACTCGTGCACCCAACTGATCTTCA
GCATCTTTTACTTTCACCAGCGTTTCTGGGTGAGCAAAAACAGGAAGGCAAAATGCCGCAAAAAAGGGAA
TAAGGGCGACACGGAAATGTTGAATACTCATACTCTTCCTTTTTCAATATTATTGAAGCATTTATCAGGG
TTATTGTCTCATGAGCGGATACATATTTGAATGTATTTAGAAAAATAAACAAATAGGGGTTCCGCGCACA
TTTCCCCGAAAAGTGCCACCTGACGTCG
Features (pLannotate 1.2.2; 23 found; start..end, strand, type, name):
     27..79      -  misc_feature   bom (fragment): basis of mobility region from pBR322
    234..613     +  enhancer       CMV enhancer: human cytomegalovirus immediate early enhancer
    614..817     +  promoter       CMV promoter: human cytomegalovirus (CMV) immediate early promoter
    819..838     +  promoter       PLtetO-1 promoter (fragment): modified phage lambda PL promoter with tet operator sites (Lutz and Bujard, 1997)
    840..859     +  promoter       PLtetO-1 promoter (fragment): modified phage lambda PL promoter with tet operator sites (Lutz and Bujard, 1997)
    867..900     +  promoter       TRE3GV promoter (fragment): 3rd-generation Tet-responsive promoter that can be activated by binding of Tet-On® 3G, optimized for retroviral and lentiviral vectors
    989..1012    +  CDS            Twin-Strep-tag (fragment): two Strep-Tag®II moieties connected by a linker for enhanced binding to Strep-Tactin®, an engineered form of streptavidin (Schmidt et al., 2013)
   1083..2483    +  CDS            ORF68: UL32_HHV8P - Protein inferred from homology: Swiss-Prot protein existence level 3. Plays a role in efficient localization of neo-synthesized capsids to nuclear replication compartments, thereby controlling cleavage and packaging of virus genomic DNA. From Human herpesvirus 8 type P (isolate GK18) (HHV-8) (Kaposi's sarcoma-associated herpesvirus).
   2529..2753    +  polyA_signal   bGH poly(A) signal: bovine growth hormone polyadenylation signal
   2757..2778    +  promoter       SV40 promoter (fragment): SV40 enhancer and early promoter
   2799..3227    +  rep_origin     f1 ori (sequence partly withheld): f1 bacteriophage origin of replication; arrow indicates direction of (+) strand synthesis
   3241..3570    +  promoter       SV40 promoter: SV40 enhancer and early promoter
   3618..3665    +  promoter       EM7 promoter: synthetic bacterial promoter&nbsp
   3684..4058    +  CDS            BleoR: antibiotic-binding protein; Sh ble from Streptoalloteichus hindustanus; confers resistance to bleomycin, phleomycin, and Zeocin™
   4068..4193    +  CDS            ble (fragment): BLE_KLEPN - Experimental evidence at protein level: Swiss-Prot protein existence level 1. Binding protein with a strong affinity to the bleomycin family of antibiotics. Binds to CL990; an antimitotic-antibiotic compound. From Klebsiella pneumoniae.
   4188..4309    +  polyA_signal   SV40 poly(A) signal: SV40 polyadenylation signal
   4382..4398    -  protein_bind   lac operator: The lac repressor binds to the lac operator to inhibit transcription in E. coli. This inhibition can be relieved by adding lactose or isopropyl-β-D-thiogalactopyranoside (IPTG). lac repressor encoded by lacI
   4406..4436    -  promoter       lac promoter: promoter for the E. coli lac operon
   4451..4472    -  protein_bind   CAP binding site: CAP binding activates transcription in the presence of cAMP. E. coli catabolite activator protein
   4485..4577    -  CDS            lacI (fragment): lac repressor; lacI; The lac repressor binds to the lac operator to inhibit transcription in E. coli. This inhibition can be relieved by adding lactose or isopropyl-β-D-thiogalactopyranoside (IPTG).
   4760..5348    -  rep_origin     ori: high-copy-number ColE1/pMB1/pBR322/pUC origin of replication
   5519..6379    -  CDS            AmpR: β-lactamase; bla; confers resistance to ampicillin, carbenicillin, and related antibiotics
   6380..6484    -  promoter       AmpR promoter: bla
