[The description below was written by a language model from this plasmid's Addgene catalogue record and pLannotate feature annotations shown in this document.]
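Description:
pcDNA4/TO-2xStrep-ORF68 C415A is a mammalian expression plasmid of about 6.5 kb built on the Invitrogen pcDNA4/TO backbone. It is propagated in E. coli through a high-copy ColE1/pUC-type origin with ampicillin selection (AmpR, β-lactamase). An f1 origin is also present. For selection in mammalian cells, the backbone carries a Zeocin resistance cassette in which the Sh ble gene (BleoR) sits behind tandem SV40 early and EM7 promoters and is followed by an SV40 polyadenylation signal. This arrangement allows the marker to be expressed in both eukaryotic and bacterial hosts.

The expression cassette uses the human CMV immediate-early enhancer and promoter. Just downstream are two short tet operator-like elements, which the annotation software labelled as PLtetO-1 fragments. These match the "TO" design of the backbone: transcription is constitutive in ordinary cells but can be repressed and then induced with tetracycline or doxycycline in cells that express the Tet repressor. The promoter drives an N-terminal 2xStrep-tag II (Twin-Strep) fused to the 1,401 bp ORF68 coding sequence from Kaposi's sarcoma-associated herpesvirus (KSHV/HHV-8), and the transcript ends at the bovine growth hormone poly(A) signal. ORF68 is the KSHV homologue of the UL32 family and is implicated in cleavage and packaging of the viral genome into capsids.

This version carries a cysteine-to-alanine substitution at residue 415. The record does not state the functional rationale for the mutation. The Strep tag allows affinity capture on Strep-Tactin resin and detection of the protein, so the construct is suited to expressing and purifying the mutant in mammalian cells for comparison with wild-type ORF68 in studies of herpesviral packaging.
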