Addgene plasmid #162633: pcDNA4/TO-2xStrep-ORF68 C415A
Purpose: Expresses N-terminal 2x-Strep-tagged ORF68 C415A in mammalian cells
Depositing lab: Britt Glaunsinger. Depositing organization: University of California, Berkeley. Publication: A pentameric protein ring with novel architecture is required for herpesviral packaging. Didychuk AL, Gates SN, Gardner MR, Strong LM, Martin A, Glaunsinger BA. Elife. 2021 Feb 8;10. pii: 62261. doi: 10.7554/eLife.62261. PubMed 33554858.
Backbone
  Vector backbone: pcDNA4/TO
  Backbone manufacturer: Invitrogen
  Backbone size w/o insert (bp): 5111
  Total vector size (bp): 6512
  Vector type: Mammalian Expression
  Selectable markers: Zeocin
Growth in bacteria
  Bacterial resistance: Ampicillin, 100 μg/mL
  Growth temperature: 37°C
  Growth strain: DH5alpha
  Copy number: High Copy
Gene/Insert
  Gene/Insert name: ORF68
  Species: KSHV (HHV-8)
  Insert size (bp): 1401
  Mutation: Amino acid C415 mutated to alanine
  Promoter: CMV
  Tag / fusion protein: N-terminal 2xStrep-Tag II (N terminal on backbone)
  Cloning method: Ligation Independent Cloning
  Sequencing primers: 5′ CGCAAATGGGCGGTAGGCGTG; 3′ ACAGTGGGAGTGGCACCTT
Terms and licenses: Academic/Nonprofit Terms; Industry Terms: Not Available to Industry
How to cite: pcDNA4/TO-2xStrep-ORF68 C415A was a gift from Britt Glaunsinger (Addgene plasmid # 162633 ; http://n2t.net/addgene:162633 ; RRID:Addgene_162633)
